Addgene plasmid #132638: pGEX-4T1 mouse Tankyrase1 5ARC (171–961)
Purpose: expresses mouse Tankyrase1 5ARC (171–961) in E. coli
Depositing lab: Wenqing Xu. Depositing organization: University of Washington. Publication: Structural basis for tankyrase-RNF146 interaction reveals noncanonical tankyrase-binding motifs. DaRosa PA, Klevit RE, Xu W. Protein Sci. 2018 Jun;27(6):1057-1067. doi: 10.1002/pro.3413. Epub 2018 Apr 25. PubMed 29604130.
Backbone
  Vector backbone: pGEX-4T1
  Vector type: Bacterial Expression
Growth in bacteria
  Bacterial resistance: Ampicillin, 100 μg/mL
  Growth temperature: 37°C
  Growth strain: DH5alpha
  Copy number: Unknown
Gene/Insert
  Gene/Insert name: Tankyrase1 (171–961)
  Species: M. musculus (mouse)
Terms and licenses: Academic/Nonprofit Terms; Industry Terms: Not Available to Industry
How to cite: pGEX-4T1 mouse Tankyrase1 5ARC (171–961) was a gift from Wenqing Xu (Addgene plasmid # 132638 ; http://n2t.net/addgene:132638 ; RRID:Addgene_132638)
