[The description below was written by a language model from this plasmid's Addgene catalogue record and pLannotate feature annotations shown in this document.]
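Description:
pGEX-4T1 mouse Tankyrase1 5ARC (171–961) is a bacterial expression plasmid built on the pGEX-4T1 backbone for producing a fragment of mouse Tankyrase 1 as a glutathione S-transferase (GST) fusion in E. coli. The 7,352 nt sequence carries a ColE1/pMB1-type origin of replication and a β-lactamase gene with its own promoter, so it is maintained under ampicillin selection. The catalogue lists copy number as unknown. Short annotated fragments of rop, bom, lacZα and yciV, along with a lac promoter/CAP site region downstream of lacI, appear to be backbone remnants rather than functional parts of the expression cassette.

Expression is driven by the tac promoter, a strong trp/lac hybrid that spans the sequence origin and is followed by a lac operator. The plasmid also encodes the lac repressor (lacI, under its own promoter), so transcription is held off until it is relieved by IPTG. The reading frame begins with Schistosoma japonicum GST, which serves as an affinity handle for glutathione-based purification and often aids solubility. A partial match to a TEV protease recognition site is annotated between GST and the insert, suggesting the tag can be removed by TEV cleavage, although the annotation is only a fragment. The insert is a Tnks fragment corresponding to residues 171–961 of mouse Tankyrase 1; the "5ARC" in the name refers to the five ankyrin repeat clusters that mediate binding of tankyrase substrates and partners. The poly-ADP-ribosyltransferase catalytic region is not part of this fragment. The associated publication concerns the structural basis of the tankyrase–RNF146 interaction, which is consistent with using the construct to make recombinant protein for binding and structural studies.
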