Features (pLannotate 1.2.2; 18 found; start..end, strand, type, name):
     34..50      +  protein_bind   lac operator: The lac repressor binds to the lac operator to inhibit transcription in E. coli. This inhibition can be relieved by adding lactose or isopropyl-β-D-thiogalactopyranoside (IPTG). lac repressor encoded by lacI
     73..726     +  CDS            GST26_SCHJA: Experimental evidence at protein level: Swiss-Prot protein existence level 1. GST isoenzymes appear to play a central role in the parasite detoxification system. Other functions are also suspected including a role in increasing the solubility of haematin in the parasite gut. From Schistosoma japonicum (Blood fluke).
    760..776     +  CDS            TEV site (fragment): tobacco etch virus (TEV) protease recognition and cleavage site
    781..3153    +  CDS            Tnks (fragment): TNKS1_MOUSE - Also known as Tnks1. Experimental evidence at protein level: Swiss-Prot protein existence level 1. Poly-ADP-ribosyltransferase involved in various processes such as Wnt signaling pathway, telomere length and vesicle trafficking. Acts as an activator of the Wnt signaling pathway by mediating poly- ADP-ribosylation (PARsylation) of AXIN1 and AXIN2, 2 key components of the beta-catenin destruction complex: poly-ADP-ribosylated target proteins are recognized by RNF146, which mediates their ubiquitination and subsequent degradation. Also mediates PARsylation of BLZF1 and CASC3, follow
   3184..3223    +  CDS            rop (fragment): Rop protein, which maintains plasmids at low copy number; rop
   3325..3365    +  misc_feature   bom (fragment): basis of mobility region from pBR322
   3470..3574    +  promoter       AmpR promoter: bla
   3575..4435    +  CDS            AmpR: β-lactamase; bla; confers resistance to ampicillin, carbenicillin, and related antibiotics
   4606..5194    +  rep_origin     ori: high-copy-number ColE1/pMB1/pBR322/pUC origin of replication
   5380..5431    -  misc_feature   bom (fragment): basis of mobility region from pBR322
   5438..5515    +  promoter       lacI promoter: lacI
   5516..6598    +  CDS            lacI: lac repressor; lacI; The lac repressor binds to the lac operator to inhibit transcription in E. coli. This inhibition can be relieved by adding lactose or isopropyl-β-D-thiogalactopyranoside (IPTG).
   6611..6632    +  protein_bind   CAP binding site: CAP binding activates transcription in the presence of cAMP. E. coli catabolite activator protein
   6647..6677    +  promoter       lac promoter: promoter for the E. coli lac operon
   6685..6701    +  protein_bind   lac operator: The lac repressor binds to the lac operator to inhibit transcription in E. coli. This inhibition can be relieved by adding lactose or isopropyl-β-D-thiogalactopyranoside (IPTG). lac repressor encoded by lacI
   6721..6894    +  CDS            lacZα: LacZα fragment of β-galactosidase; lacZ fragment
   7158..7274    -  CDS            yciV (fragment): RNAAM_ECOLI - Also known as trpH From Escherichia coli (strain K12).
   7350..26      +  promoter       tac promoter (across the origin): strong E. coli promoter; hybrid between the trp and lac UV5 promoters
>Addgene plasmid #132638 | pGEX-4T1 mouse Tankyrase1 5ARC (171–961) | addgene full sequence | sequence record 259514 | Addgene NGS Result
ACAATTAATCATCGGCTCGTATAATGTGTGGAATTGTGAGCGGATAACAATTTCACACAGGAAACAGTAT
TCATGTCCCCTATACTAGGTTATTGGAAAATTAAGGGCCTTGTGCAACCCACTCGACTTCTTTTGGAATA
TCTTGAAGAAAAATATGAAGAGCATTTGTATGAGCGCGATGAAGGTGATAAATGGCGAAACAAAAAGTTT
GAATTGGGTTTGGAGTTTCCCAATCTTCCTTATTATATTGATGGTGATGTTAAATTAACACAGTCTATGG
CCATCATACGTTATATAGCTGACAAGCACAACATGTTGGGTGGTTGTCCAAAAGAGCGTGCAGAGATTTC
AATGCTTGAAGGAGCGGTTTTGGATATTAGATACGGTGTTTCGAGAATTGCATATAGTAAAGACTTTGAA
ACTCTCAAAGTTGATTTTCTTAGCAAGCTACCTGAAATGCTGAAAATGTTCGAAGATCGTTTATGTCATA
AAACATATTTAAATGGTGATCATGTAACCCATCCTGACTTCATGTTGTATGACGCTCTTGATGTTGTTTT
ATACATGGACCCAATGTGCCTGGATGCGTTCCCAAAATTAGTTTGTTTTAAAAAACGTATTGAAGCTATC
CCACAAATTGATAAGTACTTGAAATCCAGCAAGTATATAGCATGGCCTTTGCAGGGCTGGCAAGCCACGT
TTGGTGGTGGCGACCATCCTCCAAAATCGGATCTGGTTCCGCGTGGATCCCCGGAATTCGAAAACCTGTA
TTTTCAAGGTGCCGTGAGTGGGGCCCTGCGGGAGCTGCTCGAGGCCTGTCGGAATGGGGACGTGTCCCGG
GTGAAGAGGTTGGTGGACGCCGCGAACGTGAATGCCAAGGACATGGCCGGCCGAAAGTCTTCTCCCCTGC
ACTTCGCAGCAGGTTTTGGAAGGAAGGATGTTGTAGAACACTTGCTGCAGATGGGTGCTAATGTCCACGC
CCGTGATGACGGGGGTCTCATCCCACTTCATAATGCCTGCTCTTTCGGCCATGCTGAGGTTGTGAGTCTG
TTACTGTGTCAAGGAGCAGATCCGAATGCCAGAGATAACTGGAACTATACACCACTGCATGAAGCTGCCA
TTAAAGGGAAAATTGATGTCTGTATTGTGCTGCTGCAGCACGGAGCCGATCCAAACATCCGGAACACCGA
TGGGAAATCAGCTCTGGACCTGGCAGATCCTTCAGCAAAAGCTGTCCTCACAGGTGAATACAAAAAAGAC
GAACTCCTAGAAGCTGCTAGGAGTGGTAATGAAGAAAAACTAATGGCTTTACTGACTCCTCTAAATGTGA
ATTGCCATGCAAGTGATGGACGAAAGTCTACTCCGTTACACCTGGCAGCAGGCTACAACAGAGTTCGGAT
AGTTCAGCTGCTTCTACAGCATGGTGCTGATGTCCACGCGAAAGACAAAGGTGGACTTGTACCTCTTCAT
AATGCATGCTCATACGGACACTATGAGGTCACAGAACTGCTGCTAAAGCATGGAGCTTGTGTCAACGCTA
TGGATCTGTGGCAGTTCACACCGCTGCATGAAGCTGCTTCAAAGAACCGGGTAGAAGTCTGTTCTCTGTT
ACTTAGTCACGGTGCCGATCCAACCTTGGTCAATTGCCATGGCAAAAGTGCTGTCGACATGGCTCCAACT
CCTGAGCTCCGGGAAAGACTGACATATGAATTTAAAGGCCATTCTTTACTCCAAGCCGCCAGAGAAGCAG
ACCTGGCCAAAGTTAAAAAAACGCTTGCTTTGGAAATCATTAACTTCAAGCAGCCACAGTCTCATGAAAC
TGCATTGCACTGTGCTGTGGCCTCCTTGCATCCCAAACGAAAGCAGGTGGCAGAGCTGTTACTGAGGAAG
GGAGCCAACGTCAACGAAAAGAACAAGGATTTCATGACCCCTCTGCATGTTGCAGCTGAAAGAGCTCATA
ATGATGTCATGGAAGTTCTGCATAAGCACGGAGCAAAGATGAATGCACTGGATAGTCTTGGTCAGACTGC
TTTGCACAGAGCTGCCTTAGCGGGCCACCTGCAGACCTGCCGCCTCCTGCTGAGTTATGGCTCTGATCCT
TCCATCATCTCCCTGCAAGGCTTCACGGCAGCGCAGATGGGGAATGAAGCAGTGCAACAGATTCTGAGCG
AGAGTACTCCTATGCGCACTTCGGACGTGGACTATCGTCTCTTAGAGGCATCGAAAGCTGGTGACTTGGA
AACTGTGAAGCAACTCTGCAGCCCGCAGAATGTGAACTGCAGAGACCTGGAGGGCCGGCACTCTACACCC
TTACACTTCGCTGCAGGCTATAACCGTGTGTCTGTCGTTGAGTACCTTCTACATCATGGAGCTGATGTCC
ATGCCAAAGACAAAGGTGGCTTGGTTCCCCTTCACAATGCCTGCTCCTATGGACACTATGAGGTCGCCGA
GCTCTTGGTGAGGCACGGGGCTTCAGTCAATGTGGCCGACCTGTGGAAATTCACCCCTCTCCATGAAGCG
GCAGCCAAGGGAAAATACGAAATCTGCAAACTCCTTCTAAAACATGGAGCAGATCCAACTAAGAAGAACA
GAGATGGAAATACACCCCTAGATCTGGTCAAAGAAGGAGACACGGATATTCAGGACCTGCTGAGGGGCGA
TGCTGCCCTGTTGGATGCTGCCAAGAAGGGCTGCCTAGCCAGAGTGCAGAAGCTTTGTACTCCAGAGAAT
ATCAACTGCCGAGACACCCAGGGCAGAAATTCAACCCCTCTCCACCTGGCAGCAGGCTACAATAACCTGG
AAGTAGCTGAGTACCTTCTAGAGCACGGGGCTGATGTCAATGCCCAGGACAAAGGAGGGCTAATCCCACT
TCACAACGCTGCGTCTTATGGGCATGTTGACATAGCAGCGTTACTGATAAAATACAACACGTGTGTAAAC
GCAACGGATAAGTGGGCCTTTACTCCCCTTCACGAAGCTGCCCAGAAAGGAAGGACGCAGTTATGTGCCC
TGCTCCTAGCACATGGCGCAGACCCAACCATGAAGAACCAGGAAGGTCAGACACCTTTAGATCTGGCGAC
GGCTGATGACATCCGGGCTCTGCTGATAGATGCCATGCCCCCTGAGGCCTTACCTACCTGTTTTAAACCT
CAGTGAGCGGCCGCATCGTGACTGACTGACGATCTGCCTCGCGCGTTTCGGTGATGACGGTGAAAACCTC
TGACACATGCAGCTCCCGGAGACGGTCACAGCTTGTCTGTAAGCGGATGCCGGGAGCAGACAAGCCCGTC
AGGGCGCGTCAGCGGGTGTTGGCGGGTGTCGGGGCGCAGCCATGACCCAGTCACGTAGCGATAGCGGAGT
GTATAATTCTTGAAGACGAAAGGGCCTCGTGATACGCCTATTTTTATAGGTTAATGTCATGATAATAATG
GTTTCTTAGACGTCAGGTGGCACTTTTCGGGGAAATGTGCGCGGAACCCCTATTTGTTTATTTTTCTAAA
TACATTCAAATATGTATCCGCTCATGAGACAATAACCCTGATAAATGCTTCAATAATATTGAAAAAGGAA
GAGTATGAGTATTCAACATTTCCGTGTCGCCCTTATTCCCTTTTTTGCGGCATTTTGCCTTCCTGTTTTT
GCTCACCCAGAAACGCTGGTGAAAGTAAAAGATGCTGAAGATCAGTTGGGTGCACGAGTGGGTTACATCG
AACTGGATCTCAACAGCGGTAAGATCCTTGAGAGTTTTCGCCCCGAAGAACGTTTTCCAATGATGAGCAC
TTTTAAAGTTCTGCTATGTGGCGCGGTATTATCCCGTGTTGACGCCGGGCAAGAGCAACTCGGTCGCCGC
ATACACTATTCTCAGAATGACTTGGTTGAGTACTCACCAGTCACAGAAAAGCATCTTACGGATGGCATGA
CAGTAAGAGAATTATGCAGTGCTGCCATAACCATGAGTGATAACACTGCGGCCAACTTACTTCTGACAAC
GATCGGAGGACCGAAGGAGCTAACCGCTTTTTTGCACAACATGGGGGATCATGTAACTCGCCTTGATCGT
TGGGAACCGGAGCTGAATGAAGCCATACCAAACGACGAGCGTGACACCACGATGCCTGCAGCAATGGCAA
CAACGTTGCGCAAACTATTAACTGGCGAACTACTTACTCTAGCTTCCCGGCAACAATTAATAGACTGGAT
GGAGGCGGATAAAGTTGCAGGACCACTTCTGCGCTCGGCCCTTCCGGCTGGCTGGTTTATTGCTGATAAA
TCTGGAGCCGGTGAGCGTGGGTCTCGCGGTATCATTGCAGCACTGGGGCCAGATGGTAAGCCCTCCCGTA
TCGTAGTTATCTACACGACGGGGAGTCAGGCAACTATGGATGAACGAAATAGACAGATCGCTGAGATAGG
TGCCTCACTGATTAAGCATTGGTAACTGTCAGACCAAGTTTACTCATATATACTTTAGATTGATTTAAAA
CTTCATTTTTAATTTAAAAGGATCTAGGTGAAGATCCTTTTTGATAATCTCATGACCAAAATCCCTTAAC
GTGAGTTTTCGTTCCACTGAGCGTCAGACCCCGTAGAAAAGATCAAAGGATCTTCTTGAGATCCTTTTTT
TCTGCGCGTAATCTGCTGCTTGCAAACAAAAAAACCACCGCTACCAGCGGTGGTTTGTTTGCCGGATCAA
GAGCTACCAACTCTTTTTCCGAAGGTAACTGGCTTCAGCAGAGCGCAGATACCAAATACTGTCCTTCTAG
TGTAGCCGTAGTTAGGCCACCACTTCAAGAACTCTGTAGCACCGCCTACATACCTCGCTCTGCTAATCCT
GTTACCAGTGGCTGCTGCCAGTGGCGATAAGTCGTGTCTTACCGGGTTGGACTCAAGACGATAGTTACCG
GATAAGGCGCAGCGGTCGGGCTGAACGGGGGGTTCGTGCACACAGCCCAGCTTGGAGCGAACGACCTACA
CCGAACTGAGATACCTACAGCGTGAGCTATGAGAAAGCGCCACGCTTCCCGAAGGGAGAAAGGCGGACAG
GTATCCGGTAAGCGGCAGGGTCGGAACAGGAGAGCGCACGAGGGAGCTTCCAGGGGGAAACGCCTGGTAT
CTTTATAGTCCTGTCGGGTTTCGCCACCTCTGACTTGAGCGTCGATTTTTGTGATGCTCGTCAGGGGGGC
GGAGCCTATGGAAAAACGCCAGCAACGCGGCCTTTTTACGGTTCCTGGCCTTTTGCTGGCCTTTTGCTCA
CATGTTCTTTCCTGCGTTATCCCCTGATTCTGTGGATAACCGTATTACCGCCTTTGAGTGAGCTGATACC
GCTCGCCGCAGCCGAACGACCGAGCGCAGCGAGTCAGTGAGCGAGGAAGCGGAAGAGCGCCTGATGCGGT
ATTTTCTCCTTACGCATCTGTGCGGTATTTCACACCGCATAAATTCCGACACCATCGAATGGCGCAAAAC
CTTTCGCGGTATGGCATGATAGCGCCCGGAAGAGAGTCAATTCAGGGTGGTGAATGTGAAACCAGTAACG
TTATACGATGTCGCAGAGTATGCCGGTGTCTCTTATCAGACCGTTTCCCGCGTGGTGAACCAGGCCAGCC
ACGTTTCTGCGAAAACGCGGGAAAAAGTGGAAGCGGCGATGGCGGAGCTGAATTACATTCCCAACCGCGT
GGCACAACAACTGGCGGGCAAACAGTCGTTGCTGATTGGCGTTGCCACCTCCAGTCTGGCCCTGCACGCG
CCGTCGCAAATTGTCGCGGCGATTAAATCTCGCGCCGATCAACTGGGTGCCAGCGTGGTGGTGTCGATGG
TAGAACGAAGCGGCGTCGAAGCCTGTAAAGCGGCGGTGCACAATCTTCTCGCGCAACGCGTCAGTGGGCT
GATCATTAACTATCCGCTGGATGACCAGGATGCCATTGCTGTGGAAGCTGCCTGCACTAATGTTCCGGCG
TTATTTCTTGATGTCTCTGACCAGACACCCATCAACAGTATTATTTTCTCCCATGAAGACGGTACGCGAC
TGGGCGTGGAGCATCTGGTCGCATTGGGTCACCAGCAAATCGCGCTGTTAGCGGGCCCATTAAGTTCTGT
CTCGGCGCGTCTGCGTCTGGCTGGCTGGCATAAATATCTCACTCGCAATCAAATTCAGCCGATAGCGGAA
CGGGAAGGCGACTGGAGTGCCATGTCCGGTTTTCAACAAACCATGCAAATGCTGAATGAGGGCATCGTTC
CCACTGCGATGCTGGTTGCCAACGATCAGATGGCGCTGGGCGCAATGCGCGCCATTACCGAGTCCGGGCT
GCGCGTTGGTGCGGATATCTCGGTAGTGGGATACGACGATACCGAAGACAGCTCATGTTATATCCCGCCG
TTAACCACCATCAAACAGGATTTTCGCCTGCTGGGGCAAACCAGCGTGGACCGCTTGCTGCAACTCTCTC
AGGGCCAGGCGGTGAAGGGCAATCAGCTGTTGCCCGTCTCACTGGTGAAAAGAAAAACCACCCTGGCGCC
CAATACGCAAACCGCCTCTCCCCGCGCGTTGGCCGATTCATTAATGCAGCTGGCACGACAGGTTTCCCGA
CTGGAAAGCGGGCAGTGAGCGCAACGCAATTAATGTAAGTTAGCTCACTCATTAGGCACCCCAGGCTTTA
CACTTTATGCTTCCGGCTCGTATGTTGTGTGGAATTGTGAGCGGATAACAATTTCACACAGGAAACAGCT
ATGACCATGATTACGGATTCACTGGCCGTCGTTTTACAACGTCGTGACTGGGAAAACCCTGGCGTTACCC
AACTTAATCGCCTTGCAGCACATCCCCCTTTCGCCAGCTGGCGTAATAGCGAAGAGGCCCGCACCGATCG
CCCTTCCCAACAGTTGCGCAGCCTGAATGGCGAATGGCGCTTTGCCTGGTTTCCGGCACCAGAAGCGGTG
CCGGAAAGCTGGCTGGAGTGCGATCTTCCTGAGGCCGATACTGTCGTCGTCCCCTCAAACTGGCAGATGC
ACGGTTACGATGCGCCCATCTACACCAACGTGACCTATCCCATTACGGTCAATCCGCCGTTTGTTCCCAC
GGAGAATCCGACGGGTTGTTACTCGCTCACATTTAATGTTGATGAAAGCTGGCTACAGGAAGGCCAGACG
CGAATTATTTTTGATGGCGTTGGAATTAGCTTATCGACTGCACGGTGCACCAATGCTTCTGGCGTCAGGC
AGCCATCGGAAGCTGTGGTATGGCTGTGCAGGTCGTAAATCACTGCATAATTCGTGTCGCTCAAGGCGCA
CTCCCGTTCTGGATAATGTTTTTTGCGCCGACATCATAACGGTTCTGGCAAATATTCTGAAATGAGCTGT
TG
